Addgene plasmid #239302: LentiCRISPR-B_sgRNA_EXOSC4 (pP18(T)_C11-AVA4065)
Purpose: Lentiviral vector expressing Cas9-P2A-Blasticidin and an sgRNA targeting EXOSC4
Depositing lab: Andrei Alexandrov. Depositing organization: Clemson University. Publication: Identification of human pathways acting on nuclear non-coding RNAs using the Mirror forward genetic approach. Che R, Panah M, Mirani B, Knowles K, Ostapovich A, Majumdar D, Chen X, DeSimone J, White W, Noonan M, Luo H, Alexandrov A. Nat Commun. 2025 May 22;16(1):4741. doi: 10.1038/s41467-025-59998-3. PubMed 40399278.
Backbone
  Vector backbone: LentiCRISPR-B
  Vector type: Lentiviral, CRISPR
  Selectable markers: Blasticidin
Growth in bacteria
  Bacterial resistance: Ampicillin, 100 μg/mL
  Growth temperature: 37°C
  Growth strain: NEB Stable
  Copy number: High Copy
Gene/Insert
  Gene/Insert name: U6-driven sgRNA targeting EXOSC4
  gRNA/shRNA sequence: CCAGATTGATATCTATGTGC
  Species: H. sapiens (human)
  Entrez Gene: EXOSC4 (a.k.a. RRP41, RRP41A, Rrp41p, SKI6, Ski6p, hRrp41p, p12A)
  Cloning method: Gibson Cloning
  Sequencing primers: 5′ CGTGACGTAGAAAGTAATAATTTCTTGGGTAG
Terms and licenses: Academic/Nonprofit Terms; Industry Terms: Not Available to Industry
Depositor comments: Please visit https://doi.org/10.1101/2024.09.26.615073 for bioRxiv preprint.
How to cite: LentiCRISPR-B_sgRNA_EXOSC4 (pP18(T)_C11-AVA4065) was a gift from Andrei Alexandrov (Addgene plasmid # 239302 ; http://n2t.net/addgene:239302 ; RRID:Addgene_239302)
