[The description below was written by a language model from this plasmid's Addgene catalogue record and pLannotate feature annotations shown in this document.]
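Description:
LentiCRISPR-B_sgRNA_EXOSC4 is an all-in-one lentiviral CRISPR vector, about 11.4 kb, built on the LentiCRISPR-B backbone. It delivers Streptococcus pyogenes Cas9, a blasticidin resistance marker and a single guide RNA against human EXOSC4 (also known as RRP41). It is propagated in E. coli as a high-copy plasmid through a ColE1/pUC-type origin with ampicillin selection (AmpR). The backbone also carries an f1 origin, an SV40 origin and poly(A) signal, and remnants of a lac/lacZα cloning region flanked by T7 and T3 promoters.

The transfer cassette has a third-generation, self-inactivating layout. An RSV promoter fused to a truncated HIV-1 5' LTR drives Tat-independent production of the genomic RNA in packaging cells. It is followed by the Ψ packaging signal with a gag fragment, the Rev response element for Rev-dependent nuclear export, a cPPT/CTS, and a ΔU3 3' LTR that inactivates LTR-driven transcription after integration. Within this frame, a human U6 RNA polymerase III promoter expresses the EXOSC4-targeting spacer joined to the S. pyogenes gRNA scaffold; the guide was inserted by Gibson cloning. Downstream, an EF-1α core promoter drives Cas9, which the annotation software splits into adjacent N- and C-terminal segments that together form one continuous coding region. According to the catalogue entry, Cas9 is linked through a P2A peptide to blasticidin S deaminase, although the P2A itself is not annotated in the feature table. A WPRE follows to enhance transcript expression.

The construct is used to make lentivirus for stable transduction of human cells, blasticidin selection of transductants, and Cas9-mediated disruption of EXOSC4. It was deposited with a study that used a forward genetic approach to identify human pathways acting on nuclear non-coding RNAs.
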