Features (pLannotate 1.2.2; 29 found; start..end, strand, type, name):
      5..231     +  promoter       RSV promoter: Rous sarcoma virus enhancer/promoter
    232..412     +  LTR            5' LTR (truncated): truncated 5' long terminal repeat (LTR) from HIV-1
    459..584     +  misc_feature   HIV-1 Ψ: packaging signal of human immunodeficiency virus type 1
    568..931     +  CDS            HIV-1 gag (fragment): gag protein from human immunodeficiency virus 1; gag
   1077..1310    +  misc_feature   RRE: The Rev response element (RRE) of HIV-1 allows for Rev-dependent mRNA export from the nucleus to the cytoplasm.
   1687..1713    +  CDS            Rev (fragment): human immunodeficiency virus 1 (HIV-1) Rev protein; rev; enhances nuclear export of unspliced and incompletely spliced viral mRNAs
   1717..1957    +  promoter       U6 promoter: RNA polymerase III promoter for human U6 snRNA
   1987..2062    +  misc_RNA       gRNA scaffold: guide RNA scaffold for the Streptococcus pyogenes CRISPR/Cas9 system
   2110..2227    +  misc_feature   cPPT/CTS: central polypurine tract and central termination sequence of HIV-1
   2296..2507    +  promoter       EF-1α core promoter: core promoter for human elongation factor EF-1α
   2611..4212    +  CDS            Cas9(N): N-terminal portion of Streptococcus pyogenes Cas9 (Zetsche et al., 2015)
   4213..6711    +  CDS            Cas9(C): C-terminal portion of Streptococcus pyogenes Cas9 (Zetsche et al., 2015)
   6832..7230    +  CDS            BSD: blasticidin S deaminase; Aspergillus terreus BSD; confers resistance to blasticidin
   7246..7834    +  misc_feature   WPRE: woodchuck hepatitis virus posttranscriptional regulatory element
   7885..7904    +  misc_feature   cPPT/CTS (fragment): central polypurine tract and central termination sequence of HIV-1
   7906..8139    +  LTR            3' LTR (ΔU3): self-inactivating 3' long terminal repeat (LTR) from HIV-1
   8217..8338    +  polyA_signal   SV40 poly(A) signal: SV40 polyadenylation signal
   8378..8513    +  rep_origin     SV40 ori: SV40 origin of replication
   8534..8552    -  promoter       T7 promoter: promoter for bacteriophage T7 RNA polymerase
   8560..8715    +  CDS            lacZα (fragment): LacZα fragment of β-galactosidase; lacZ fragment
   8720..9148    +  rep_origin     f1 ori (sequence partly withheld): f1 bacteriophage origin of replication; arrow indicates direction of (+) strand synthesis
   9201..9305    +  promoter       AmpR promoter: bla
   9306..10166   +  CDS            AmpR: β-lactamase; bla; confers resistance to ampicillin, carbenicillin, and related antibiotics
  10337..10925   +  rep_origin     ori: high-copy-number ColE1/pMB1/pBR322/pUC origin of replication
  11108..11200   +  CDS            lacI (fragment): lac repressor; lacI; The lac repressor binds to the lac operator to inhibit transcription in E. coli. This inhibition can be relieved by adding lactose or isopropyl-β-D-thiogalactopyranoside (IPTG).
  11213..11234   +  protein_bind   CAP binding site: CAP binding activates transcription in the presence of cAMP. E. coli catabolite activator protein
  11249..11279   +  promoter       lac promoter: promoter for the E. coli lac operon
  11283..11305   +  protein_bind   lac operator (fragment): The lac repressor binds to the lac operator to inhibit transcription in E. coli. This inhibition can be relieved by adding lactose or isopropyl-β-D-thiogalactopyranoside (IPTG). lac repressor encoded by lacI
  11348..11366   +  promoter       T3 promoter: promoter for bacteriophage T3 RNA polymerase
>Addgene plasmid #239302 | LentiCRISPR-B_sgRNA_EXOSC4 (pP18(T)_C11-AVA4065) | addgene full sequence | sequence record 479171 | Addgene NGS Result
TTAATGTAGTCTTATGCAATACTCTTGTAGTCTTGCAACATGGTAACGATGAGTTAGCAACATGCCTTAC
AAGGAGAGAAAAAGCACCGTGCATGCCGATTGGTGGAAGTAAGGTGGTACGATCGTGCCTTATTAGGAAG
GCAACAGACGGGTCTGACATGGATTGGACGAACCACTGAATTGCCGCATTGCAGAGATATTGTATTTAAG
TGCCTAGCTCGATACATAAACGGGTCTCTCTGGTTAGACCAGATCTGAGCCTGGGAGCTCTCTGGCTAAC
TAGGGAACCCACTGCTTAAGCCTCAATAAAGCTTGCCTTGAGTGCTTCAAGTAGTGTGTGCCCGTCTGTT
GTGTGACTCTGGTAACTAGAGATCCCTCAGACCCTTTTAGTCAGTGTGGAAAATCTCTAGCAGTGGCGCC
CGAACAGGGACTTGAAAGCGAAAGGGAAACCAGAGGAGCTCTCTCGACGCAGGACTCGGCTTGCTGAAGC
GCGCACGGCAAGAGGCGAGGGGCGGCGACTGGTGAGTACGCCAAAAATTTTGACTAGCGGAGGCTAGAAG
GAGAGAGATGGGTGCGAGAGCGTCAGTATTAAGCGGGGGAGAATTAGATCGCGATGGGAAAAAATTCGGT
TAAGGCCAGGGGGAAAGAAAAAATATAAATTAAAACATATAGTATGGGCAAGCAGGGAGCTAGAACGATT
CGCAGTTAATCCTGGCCTGTTAGAAACATCAGAAGGCTGTAGACAAATACTGGGACAGCTACAACCATCC
CTTCAGACAGGATCAGAAGAACTTAGATCATTATATAATACAGTAGCAACCCTCTATTGTGTGCATCAAA
GGATAGAGATAAAAGACACCAAGGAAGCTTTAGACAAGATAGAGGAAGAGCAAAACAAAAGTAAGACCAC
CGCACAGCAAGCGGCCGCTGATCTTCAGACCTGGAGGAGGAGATATGAGGGACAATTGGAGAAGTGAATT
ATATAAATATAAAGTAGTAAAAATTGAACCATTAGGAGTAGCACCCACCAAGGCAAAGAGAAGAGTGGTG
CAGAGAGAAAAAAGAGCAGTGGGAATAGGAGCTTTGTTCCTTGGGTTCTTGGGAGCAGCAGGAAGCACTA
TGGGCGCAGCGTCAATGACGCTGACGGTACAGGCCAGACAATTATTGTCTGGTATAGTGCAGCAGCAGAA
CAATTTGCTGAGGGCTATTGAGGCGCAACAGCATCTGTTGCAACTCACAGTCTGGGGCATCAAGCAGCTC
CAGGCAAGAATCCTGGCTGTGGAAAGATACCTAAAGGATCAACAGCTCCTGGGGATTTGGGGTTGCTCTG
GAAAACTCATTTGCACCACTGCTGTGCCTTGGAATGCTAGTTGGAGTAATAAATCTCTGGAACAGATTTG
GAATCACACGACCTGGATGGAGTGGGACAGAGAAATTAACAATTACACAAGCTTAATACACTCCTTAATT
GAAGAATCGCAAAACCAGCAAGAAAAGAATGAACAAGAATTATTGGAATTAGATAAATGGGCAAGTTTGT
GGAATTGGTTTAACATAACAAATTGGCTGTGGTATATAAAATTATTCATAATGATAGTAGGAGGCTTGGT
AGGTTTAAGAATAGTTTTTGCTGTACTTTCTATAGTGAATAGAGTTAGGCAGGGATATTCACCATTATCG
TTTCAGACCCACCTCCCAACCCCGAGGGGACCCAGAGAGGGCCTATTTCCCATGATTCCTTCATATTTGC
ATATACGATACAAGGCTGTTAGAGAGATAATTAGAATTAATTTGACTGTAAACACAAAGATATTAGTACA
AAATACGTGACGTAGAAAGTAATAATTTCTTGGGTAGTTTGCAGTTTTAAAATTATGTTTTAAAATGGAC
TATCATATGCTTACCGTAACTTGAAAGTATTTCGATTTCTTGGCTTTATATATCTTGTGGAAAGGACGAA
ACACCGCCAGATTGATATCTATGTGCGTTTTAGAGCTAGAAATAGCAAGTTAAAATAAGGCTAGTCCGTT
ATCAACTTGAAAAAGTGGCACCGAGTCGGTGCTTTTTTGAATTCTAGATCTTGAGACAAATGGCAGTATT
CATCCACAATTTTAAAAGAAAAGGGGGGATTGGGGGGTACAGTGCAGGGGAAAGAATAGTAGACATAATA
GCAACAGACATACAAACTAAAGAATTACAAAAACAAATTACAAAAATTCAAAATTTTCGGGTTTATTACA
GGGACAGCAGAGATCCACTTTGGCGCCGGCTCGAGTGGCTCCGGTGCCCGTCAGTGGGCAGAGCGCACAT
CGCCCACAGTCCCCGAGAAGTTGGGGGGAGGGGTCGGCAATTGAACCGGTGCCTAGAGAAGGTGGCGCGG
GGTAAACTGGGAAAGTGATGTCGTGTACTGGCTCCGCCTTTTTCCCGAGGGTGGGGGAGAACCGTATATA
AGTGCAGTAGTCGCCGTGAACGTTCTTTTTCGCAACGGGTTTGCCGCCAGAACACAGGTGTCGTGACGCG
GGATCCGCCACCATGGATTACAAAGACGATGACGATAAGATGGCCCCAAAGAAGAAGCGGAAGGTCGGTA
TCCACGGAGTCCCAGCAGCCGACAAGAAGTACAGCATCGGCCTGGACATCGGCACCAACTCTGTGGGCTG
GGCCGTGATCACCGACGAGTACAAGGTGCCCAGCAAGAAATTCAAGGTGCTGGGCAACACCGACCGGCAC
AGCATCAAGAAGAACCTGATCGGAGCCCTGCTGTTCGACAGCGGCGAAACAGCCGAGGCCACCCGGCTGA
AGAGAACCGCCAGAAGAAGATACACCAGACGGAAGAACCGGATCTGCTATCTGCAAGAGATCTTCAGCAA
CGAGATGGCCAAGGTGGACGACAGCTTCTTCCACAGACTGGAAGAGTCCTTCCTGGTGGAAGAGGATAAG
AAGCACGAGCGGCACCCCATCTTCGGCAACATCGTGGACGAGGTGGCCTACCACGAGAAGTACCCCACCA
TCTACCACCTGAGAAAGAAACTGGTGGACAGCACCGACAAGGCCGACCTGCGGCTGATCTATCTGGCCCT
GGCCCACATGATCAAGTTCCGGGGCCACTTCCTGATCGAGGGCGACCTGAACCCCGACAACAGCGACGTG
GACAAGCTGTTCATCCAGCTGGTGCAGACCTACAACCAGCTGTTCGAGGAAAACCCCATCAACGCCAGCG
GCGTGGACGCCAAGGCCATCCTGTCTGCCAGACTGAGCAAGAGCAGACGGCTGGAAAATCTGATCGCCCA
GCTGCCCGGCGAGAAGAAGAATGGCCTGTTCGGAAACCTGATTGCCCTGAGCCTGGGCCTGACCCCCAAC
TTCAAGAGCAACTTCGACCTGGCCGAGGATGCCAAACTGCAGCTGAGCAAGGACACCTACGACGACGACC
TGGACAACCTGCTGGCCCAGATCGGCGACCAGTACGCCGACCTGTTTCTGGCCGCCAAGAACCTGTCCGA
CGCCATCCTGCTGAGCGACATCCTGAGAGTGAACACCGAGATCACCAAGGCCCCCCTGAGCGCCTCTATG
ATCAAGAGATACGACGAGCACCACCAGGACCTGACCCTGCTGAAAGCTCTCGTGCGGCAGCAGCTGCCTG
AGAAGTACAAAGAGATTTTCTTCGACCAGAGCAAGAACGGCTACGCCGGCTACATTGACGGCGGAGCCAG
CCAGGAAGAGTTCTACAAGTTCATCAAGCCCATCCTGGAAAAGATGGACGGCACCGAGGAACTGCTCGTG
AAGCTGAACAGAGAGGACCTGCTGCGGAAGCAGCGGACCTTCGACAACGGCAGCATCCCCCACCAGATCC
ACCTGGGAGAGCTGCACGCCATTCTGCGGCGGCAGGAAGATTTTTACCCATTCCTGAAGGACAACCGGGA
AAAGATCGAGAAGATCCTGACCTTCCGCATCCCCTACTACGTGGGCCCTCTGGCCAGGGGAAACAGCAGA
TTCGCCTGGATGACCAGAAAGAGCGAGGAAACCATCACCCCCTGGAACTTCGAGGAAGTGGTGGACAAGG
GCGCTTCCGCCCAGAGCTTCATCGAGCGGATGACCAACTTCGATAAGAACCTGCCCAACGAGAAGGTGCT
GCCCAAGCACAGCCTGCTGTACGAGTACTTCACCGTGTATAACGAGCTGACCAAAGTGAAATACGTGACC
GAGGGAATGAGAAAGCCCGCCTTCCTGAGCGGCGAGCAGAAAAAGGCCATCGTGGACCTGCTGTTCAAGA
CCAACCGGAAAGTGACCGTGAAGCAGCTGAAAGAGGACTACTTCAAGAAAATCGAGTGCTTCGACTCCGT
GGAAATCTCCGGCGTGGAAGATCGGTTCAACGCCTCCCTGGGCACATACCACGATCTGCTGAAAATTATC
AAGGACAAGGACTTCCTGGACAATGAGGAAAACGAGGACATTCTGGAAGATATCGTGCTGACCCTGACAC
TGTTTGAGGACAGAGAGATGATCGAGGAACGGCTGAAAACCTATGCCCACCTGTTCGACGACAAAGTGAT
GAAGCAGCTGAAGCGGCGGAGATACACCGGCTGGGGCAGGCTGAGCCGGAAGCTGATCAACGGCATCCGG
GACAAGCAGTCCGGCAAGACAATCCTGGATTTCCTGAAGTCCGACGGCTTCGCCAACAGAAACTTCATGC
AGCTGATCCACGACGACAGCCTGACCTTTAAAGAGGACATCCAGAAAGCCCAGGTGTCCGGCCAGGGCGA
TAGCCTGCACGAGCACATTGCCAATCTGGCCGGCAGCCCCGCCATTAAGAAGGGCATCCTGCAGACAGTG
AAGGTGGTGGACGAGCTCGTGAAAGTGATGGGCCGGCACAAGCCCGAGAACATCGTGATCGAAATGGCCA
GAGAGAACCAGACCACCCAGAAGGGACAGAAGAACAGCCGCGAGAGAATGAAGCGGATCGAAGAGGGCAT
CAAAGAGCTGGGCAGCCAGATCCTGAAAGAACACCCCGTGGAAAACACCCAGCTGCAGAACGAGAAGCTG
TACCTGTACTACCTGCAGAATGGGCGGGATATGTACGTGGACCAGGAACTGGACATCAACCGGCTGTCCG
ACTACGATGTGGACCATATCGTGCCTCAGAGCTTTCTGAAGGACGACTCCATCGACAACAAGGTGCTGAC
CAGAAGCGACAAGAACCGGGGCAAGAGCGACAACGTGCCCTCCGAAGAGGTCGTGAAGAAGATGAAGAAC
TACTGGCGGCAGCTGCTGAACGCCAAGCTGATTACCCAGAGAAAGTTCGACAATCTGACCAAGGCCGAGA
GAGGCGGCCTGAGCGAACTGGATAAGGCCGGCTTCATCAAGAGACAGCTGGTGGAAACCCGGCAGATCAC
AAAGCACGTGGCACAGATCCTGGACTCCCGGATGAACACTAAGTACGACGAGAATGACAAGCTGATCCGG
GAAGTGAAAGTGATCACCCTGAAGTCCAAGCTGGTGTCCGATTTCCGGAAGGATTTCCAGTTTTACAAAG
TGCGCGAGATCAACAACTACCACCACGCCCACGACGCCTACCTGAACGCCGTCGTGGGAACCGCCCTGAT
CAAAAAGTACCCTAAGCTGGAAAGCGAGTTCGTGTACGGCGACTACAAGGTGTACGACGTGCGGAAGATG
ATCGCCAAGAGCGAGCAGGAAATCGGCAAGGCTACCGCCAAGTACTTCTTCTACAGCAACATCATGAACT
TTTTCAAGACCGAGATTACCCTGGCCAACGGCGAGATCCGGAAGCGGCCTCTGATCGAGACAAACGGCGA
AACCGGGGAGATCGTGTGGGATAAGGGCCGGGATTTTGCCACCGTGCGGAAAGTGCTGAGCATGCCCCAA
GTGAATATCGTGAAAAAGACCGAGGTGCAGACAGGCGGCTTCAGCAAAGAGTCTATCCTGCCCAAGAGGA
ACAGCGATAAGCTGATCGCCAGAAAGAAGGACTGGGACCCTAAGAAGTACGGCGGCTTCGACAGCCCCAC
CGTGGCCTATTCTGTGCTGGTGGTGGCCAAAGTGGAAAAGGGCAAGTCCAAGAAACTGAAGAGTGTGAAA
GAGCTGCTGGGGATCACCATCATGGAAAGAAGCAGCTTCGAGAAGAATCCCATCGACTTTCTGGAAGCCA
AGGGCTACAAAGAAGTGAAAAAGGACCTGATCATCAAGCTGCCTAAGTACTCCCTGTTCGAGCTGGAAAA
CGGCCGGAAGAGAATGCTGGCCTCTGCCGGCGAACTGCAGAAGGGAAACGAACTGGCCCTGCCCTCCAAA
TATGTGAACTTCCTGTACCTGGCCAGCCACTATGAGAAGCTGAAGGGCTCCCCCGAGGATAATGAGCAGA
AACAGCTGTTTGTGGAACAGCACAAGCACTACCTGGACGAGATCATCGAGCAGATCAGCGAGTTCTCCAA
GAGAGTGATCCTGGCCGACGCTAATCTGGACAAAGTGCTGTCCGCCTACAACAAGCACCGGGATAAGCCC
ATCAGAGAGCAGGCCGAGAATATCATCCACCTGTTTACCCTGACCAATCTGGGAGCCCCTGCCGCCTTCA
AGTACTTTGACACCACCATCGACCGGAAGAGGTACACCAGCACCAAAGAGGTGCTGGACGCCACCCTGAT
CCACCAGAGCATCACCGGCCTGTACGAGACACGGATCGACCTGTCTCAGCTGGGAGGCGACAAGCGTCCT
GCTGCTACTAAGAAAGCTGGTCAAGCTAAGAAAAAGAAAGCTAGCGGCAGCGGCGCCACCAACTTCAGCC
TGCTGAAGCAGGCCGGCGACGTGGAGGAGAACCCCGGCCCCATGGCCAAGCCTTTGTCTCAAGAAGAATC
CACCCTCATTGAAAGAGCAACGGCTACAATCAACAGCATCCCCATCTCTGAAGACTACAGCGTCGCCAGC
GCAGCTCTCTCTAGCGACGGCCGCATCTTCACTGGTGTCAATGTATATCATTTTACTGGGGGACCTTGTG
CAGAACTCGTGGTGCTGGGCACTGCTGCTGCTGCGGCAGCTGGCAACCTGACTTGTATCGTCGCGATCGG
AAATGAGAACAGGGGCATCTTGAGCCCCTGCGGACGGTGCCGACAGGTGCTTCTCGATCTGCATCCTGGG
ATCAAAGCCATAGTGAAGGACAGTGATGGACAGCCGACGGCAGTTGGGATTCGTGAATTGCTGCCCTCTG
GTTATGTGTGGGAGGGCTAAACGCGTTAAGTCGACAATCAACCTCTGGATTACAAAATTTGTGAAAGATT
GACTGGTATTCTTAACTATGTTGCTCCTTTTACGCTATGTGGATACGCTGCTTTAATGCCTTTGTATCAT
GCTATTGCTTCCCGTATGGCTTTCATTTTCTCCTCCTTGTATAAATCCTGGTTGCTGTCTCTTTATGAGG
AGTTGTGGCCCGTTGTCAGGCAACGTGGCGTGGTGTGCACTGTGTTTGCTGACGCAACCCCCACTGGTTG
GGGCATTGCCACCACCTGTCAGCTCCTTTCCGGGACTTTCGCTTTCCCCCTCCCTATTGCCACGGCGGAA
CTCATCGCCGCCTGCCTTGCCCGCTGCTGGACAGGGGCTCGGCTGTTGGGCACTGACAATTCCGTGGTGT
TGTCGGGGAAATCATCGTCCTTTCCTTGGCTGCTCGCCTGTGTTGCCACCTGGATTCTGCGCGGGACGTC
CTTCTGCTACGTCCCTTCGGCCCTCAATCCAGCGGACCTTCCTTCCCGCGGCCTGCTGCCGGCTCTGCGG
CCTCTTCCGCGTCTTCGCCTTCGCCCTCAGACGAGTCGGATCTCCCTTTGGGCCGCCTCCCCGCGTCGAC
TTTAAGACCAATGACTTACAAGGCAGCTGTAGATCTTAGCCACTTTTTAAAAGAAAAGGGGGGACTGGAA
GGGCTAATTCACTCCCAACGAAGACAAGATCTGCTTTTTGCTTGTACTGGGTCTCTCTGGTTAGACCAGA
TCTGAGCCTGGGAGCTCTCTGGCTAACTAGGGAACCCACTGCTTAAGCCTCAATAAAGCTTGCCTTGAGT
GCTTCAAGTAGTGTGTGCCCGTCTGTTGTGTGACTCTGGTAACTAGAGATCCCTCAGACCCTTTTAGTCA
GTGTGGAAAATCTCTAGCAGTACGTATAGTAGTTCATGTCATCTTATTATTCAGTATTTATAACTTGCAA
AGAAATGAATATCAGAGAGTGAGAGGAACTTGTTTATTGCAGCTTATAATGGTTACAAATAAAGCAATAG
CATCACAAATTTCACAAATAAAGCATTTTTTTCACTGCATTCTAGTTGTGGTTTGTCCAAACTCATCAAT
GTATCTTATCATGTCTGGCTCTAGCTATCCCGCCCCTAACTCCGCCCATCCCGCCCCTAACTCCGCCCAG
TTCCGCCCATTCTCCGCCCCATGGCTGACTAATTTTTTTTATTTATGCAGAGGCCGAGGCCGCCTCGGCC
TCTGAGCTATTCCAGAAGTAGTGAGGAGGCTTTTTTGGAGGCCTAGGGACGTACCCAATTCGCCCTATAG
TGAGTCGTATTACGCGCGCTCACTGGCCGTCGTTTTACAACGTCGTGACTGGGAAAACCCTGGCGTTACC
CAACTTAATCGCCTTGCAGCACATCCCCCTTTCGCCAGCTGGCGTAATAGCGAAGAGGCCCGCACCGATC
GCCCTTCCCAACAGTTGCGCAGCCTGAATGGCGAATGGG
[124 nt withheld, positions 8720-8843]
C
[91 nt withheld, positions 8845-8935]
A
[49 nt withheld, positions 8937-8985]
CCTTTGACGTTGGAGTCCACGTTCTTT
[37 nt withheld, positions 9013-9049]
ACCCTATCTCGGTCTATTCTTTTGATTTATAAGGGATTTTGCCGATTTCGGCCTATTGGTTAAAAAATGA
GCTGATTTAACAAAAATTTAACGCGAATTTTAACAAAATATTAACGCTTACAATTTAGGTGGCACTTTTC
GGGGAAATGTGCGCGGAACCCCTATTTGTTTATTTTTCTAAATACATTCAAATATGTATCCGCTCATGAG
ACAATAACCCTGATAAATGCTTCAATAATATTGAAAAAGGAAGAGTATGAGTATTCAACATTTCCGTGTC
GCCCTTATTCCCTTTTTTGCGGCATTTTGCCTTCCTGTTTTTGCTCACCCAGAAACGCTGGTGAAAGTAA
AAGATGCTGAAGATCAGTTGGGTGCACGAGTGGGTTACATCGAACTGGATCTCAACAGCGGTAAGATCCT
TGAGAGTTTTCGCCCCGAAGAACGTTTTCCAATGATGAGCACTTTTAAAGTTCTGCTATGTGGCGCGGTA
TTATCCCGTATTGACGCCGGGCAAGAGCAACTCGGTCGCCGCATACACTATTCTCAGAATGACTTGGTTG
AGTACTCACCAGTCACAGAAAAGCATCTTACGGATGGCATGACAGTAAGAGAATTATGCAGTGCTGCCAT
AACCATGAGTGATAACACTGCGGCCAACTTACTTCTGACAACGATCGGAGGACCGAAGGAGCTAACCGCT
TTTTTGCACAACATGGGGGATCATGTAACTCGCCTTGATCGTTGGGAACCGGAGCTGAATGAAGCCATAC
CAAACGACGAGCGTGACACCACGATGCCTGTAGCAATGGCAACAACGTTGCGCAAACTATTAACTGGCGA
ACTACTTACTCTAGCTTCCCGGCAACAATTAATAGACTGGATGGAGGCGGATAAAGTTGCAGGACCACTT
CTGCGCTCGGCCCTTCCGGCTGGCTGGTTTATTGCTGATAAATCTGGAGCCGGTGAGCGTGGGTCTCGCG
GTATCATTGCAGCACTGGGGCCAGATGGTAAGCCCTCCCGTATCGTAGTTATCTACACGACGGGGAGTCA
GGCAACTATGGATGAACGAAATAGACAGATCGCTGAGATAGGTGCCTCACTGATTAAGCATTGGTAACTG
TCAGACCAAGTTTACTCATATATACTTTAGATTGATTTAAAACTTCATTTTTAATTTAAAAGGATCTAGG
TGAAGATCCTTTTTGATAATCTCATGACCAAAATCCCTTAACGTGAGTTTTCGTTCCACTGAGCGTCAGA
CCCCGTAGAAAAGATCAAAGGATCTTCTTGAGATCCTTTTTTTCTGCGCGTAATCTGCTGCTTGCAAACA
AAAAAACCACCGCTACCAGCGGTGGTTTGTTTGCCGGATCAAGAGCTACCAACTCTTTTTCCGAAGGTAA
CTGGCTTCAGCAGAGCGCAGATACCAAATACTGTTCTTCTAGTGTAGCCGTAGTTAGGCCACCACTTCAA
GAACTCTGTAGCACCGCCTACATACCTCGCTCTGCTAATCCTGTTACCAGTGGCTGCTGCCAGTGGCGAT
AAGTCGTGTCTTACCGGGTTGGACTCAAGACGATAGTTACCGGATAAGGCGCAGCGGTCGGGCTGAACGG
GGGGTTCGTGCACACAGCCCAGCTTGGAGCGAACGACCTACACCGAACTGAGATACCTACAGCGTGAGCT
ATGAGAAAGCGCCACGCTTCCCGAAGGGAGAAAGGCGGACAGGTATCCGGTAAGCGGCAGGGTCGGAACA
GGAGAGCGCACGAGGGAGCTTCCAGGGGGAAACGCCTGGTATCTTTATAGTCCTGTCGGGTTTCGCCACC
TCTGACTTGAGCGTCGATTTTTGTGATGCTCGTCAGGGGGGCGGAGCCTATGGAAAAACGCCAGCAACGC
GGCCTTTTTACGGTTCCTGGCCTTTTGCTGGCCTTTTGCTCACATGTTCTTTCCTGCGTTATCCCCTGAT
TCTGTGGATAACCGTATTACCGCCTTTGAGTGAGCTGATACCGCTCGCCGCAGCCGAACGACCGAGCGCA
GCGAGTCAGTGAGCGAGGAAGCGGAAGAGCGCCCAATACGCAAACCGCCTCTCCCCGCGCGTTGGCCGAT
TCATTAATGCAGCTGGCACGACAGGTTTCCCGACTGGAAAGCGGGCAGTGAGCGCAACGCAATTAATGTG
AGTTAGCTCACTCATTAGGCACCCCAGGCTTTACACTTTATGCTTCCGGCTCGTATGTTGTGTGGAATTG
TGAGCGGATAACAATTTCACACAGGAAACAGCTATGACCATGATTACGCCAAGCGCGCAATTAACCCTCA
CTAAAGGGAACAAAAGCTGGAGCTGCAAGC
